Addgene plasmid #27296: pMIGR AMPK KD
Depositing lab: Morris Birnbaum. Depositing organization: University of Pennsylvania.
Backbone
  Vector backbone: pMIGR
  Backbone size w/o insert (bp): 6000
  Total vector size (bp): 8000
  Vector type: Mammalian Expression, Retroviral
Growth in bacteria
  Bacterial resistance: Ampicillin, 100 μg/mL
  Growth temperature: 37°C
  Growth strain: DH5alpha
  Copy number: High Copy
Gene/Insert
  Gene/Insert name: AMP Acticated Protein Kinase
  Species: R. norvegicus (rat)
  Insert size (bp): 2000
  Mutation: Kinase Dead = Lys 45 to Arg
  Entrez Gene: Prkaa2 (a.k.a. Ampk, Ampka2)
  Tag / fusion protein: Myc (N terminal on insert)
  Cloning method: Restriction Enzyme; 5′ cloning site EcoRI (not destroyed); 3′ cloning site EcoRI (not destroyed)
  Sequencing primers: 5′ pLXSN 5
Resource information
  A portion of this plasmid was derived from a plasmid made by: Peter Leland Univ of Wisconsin
Terms and licenses: Academic/Nonprofit Terms; Industry Terms: Not Available to Industry
How to cite: pMIGR AMPK KD was a gift from Morris Birnbaum (Addgene plasmid # 27296 ; http://n2t.net/addgene:27296 ; RRID:Addgene_27296)
