[The description below was written by a language model from this plasmid's Addgene catalogue record and pLannotate feature annotations shown in this document.]
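Description:
pMIGR AMPK KD is a gammaretroviral mammalian expression plasmid built on the pMIGR (MSCV-IRES-GFP type) backbone. It carries a kinase-dead form of the rat AMP-activated protein kinase catalytic α2 subunit (Prkaa2). In E. coli it is maintained through a high-copy ColE1/pUC-type origin and selected with ampicillin via the β-lactamase gene. The remaining bacterial annotations (lac promoter/operator and fragments of lacI, lacZα, rop, bom and TcR) are non-functional remnants of earlier cloning vectors. The catalogue lists a total size of about 8 kb, and the sequenced record is 8,406 nt.

The retroviral cassette is flanked by 5′ and 3′ long terminal repeats of the murine embryonic stem cell virus type. The 5′ LTR is followed by the Ψ packaging signal and a truncated gag segment lacking its start codon, which together allow the transcript to be packaged into virions when gag, pol and env are supplied in trans by a packaging system. No separate internal promoter is annotated, so expression appears to be driven from the 5′ LTR. The Prkaa2 coding sequence was inserted at an EcoRI site. According to the catalogue it carries an N-terminal Myc tag and a Lys45-to-Arg substitution that abolishes kinase activity, though neither the tag nor the mutation is separately annotated in the feature table. Downstream, an EMCV IRES drives translation of EGFP from the same bicistronic transcript, so green fluorescence marks transduced cells that express the insert.

The record does not state a specific application. A construct of this design is typically used for stable retroviral delivery of a catalytically inactive AMPK α2 subunit, with transduced cells identified or sorted by GFP, to study AMPK-dependent energy sensing and metabolic signalling.
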