Features (pLannotate 1.2.2; 20 found; start..end, strand, type, name):
    478..2127    +  CDS            Prkaa2: AAPK2_RAT - Also known as Ampk, Ampk2. Experimental evidence at protein level: Swiss-Prot protein existence level 1. Catalytic subunit of AMP-activated protein kinase (AMPK), an energy sensor protein kinase that plays a key role in regulating cellular energy metabolism. In response to reduction of intracellular ATP levels, AMPK activates energy-producing pathways and inhibits energy-consuming processes: inhibits protein, carbohydrate and lipid biosynthesis, as well as cell growth and proliferation. AMPK acts via direct phosphorylation of metabolic enzymes, and by longer-term effects via phosph
   2501..2963    +  misc_feature   IRES: internal ribosome entry site (IRES) of the encephalomyocarditis virus (EMCV)
   2977..3696    +  CDS            EGFP: the original enhanced GFP (Yang et al., 1996) mammalian codon-optimized
   3713..3739    +  misc_feature   MCS (fragment): pBluescript multiple cloning site
   3798..4312    +  LTR            3' LTR: 3' long terminal repeat from murine embryonic stem cell virus
   4474..4490    -  protein_bind   lac operator: The lac repressor binds to the lac operator to inhibit transcription in E. coli. This inhibition can be relieved by adding lactose or isopropyl-β-D-thiogalactopyranoside (IPTG). lac repressor encoded by lacI
   4498..4528    -  promoter       lac promoter: promoter for the E. coli lac operon
   4543..4564    -  protein_bind   CAP binding site: CAP binding activates transcription in the presence of cAMP. E. coli catabolite activator protein
   4577..4669    -  CDS            lacI (fragment): lac repressor; lacI; The lac repressor binds to the lac operator to inhibit transcription in E. coli. This inhibition can be relieved by adding lactose or isopropyl-β-D-thiogalactopyranoside (IPTG).
   4852..5440    -  rep_origin     ori: high-copy-number ColE1/pMB1/pBR322/pUC origin of replication
   5611..6471    -  CDS            AmpR: β-lactamase; bla; confers resistance to ampicillin, carbenicillin, and related antibiotics
   6472..6576    -  promoter       AmpR promoter: bla
   6671..6706    +  CDS            rop (fragment): Rop protein, which maintains plasmids at low copy number; rop
   6808..6907    +  misc_feature   bom (fragment): basis of mobility region from pBR322
   6913..7062    -  CDS            lacZα (fragment): LacZα fragment of β-galactosidase; lacZ fragment
   7062..7263    -  CDS            TcR (fragment): tetracycline efflux protein; tet; confers resistance to tetracycline
   7264..7362    +  CDS            env (fragment): murine leukemia virus gPr80 envelope polyprotein precursor; env; proteolytically cleaved into gp70SU and p15TM subunits
   7404..7920    +  LTR            5' LTR: 5' long terminal repeat from murine embryonic stem cell virus
   7984..8325    +  misc_feature   MESV Ψ: packaging signal of murine embryonic stem cell virus
   8392..402     +  CDS            gag (truncated) (across the origin): truncated Moloney murine leukemia virus (MMLV) gag gene lacking the start codon
>Addgene plasmid #27296 | pMIGR AMPK KD | addgene full sequence | sequence record 137644 | Addgene NGS Result
ACTCCCTTAAGTTTGACCTTAGGTCACTGGAAAGATGTCGAGCGGATCGCTCACAACCAGTCGGTAGATG
TCAAGAAGAGACGTTGGGTTACCTTCTGCTCTGCAGAATGGCCAACCTTTAACGTCGGATGGCCGCGAGA
CGGCACCTTTAACCGAGACCTCATCACCCAGGTTAAGATCAAGGTCTTTTCACCTGGCCCGCATGGACAC
CCAGACCAGGTCCCCTACATCGTGACCTGGGAAGCCTTGGCTTTTGACCCCCCTCCCTGGGTCAAGCCCT
TTGTACACCCTAAGCCTCCGCCTCCTCTTCCTCCATCCGCCCCGTCTCTCCCCCTTGAACCTCCTCGTTC
GACCCCGCCTCGATCCTCCCTTTATCCAGCCCTCACTCCTTCTCTAGGCGCCGGAATTAGATCTCTCGAG
GTTAACGAATTCGCCATGGAGCAGAAGCTTATCTCCGAGGAGGACCTCGGTGGCGGCGAGAAGCAGAAGC
ACGACGGGCGTGTGAAGATCGGACACTACGTGCTGGGGGACACCCTGGGCGTCGGCACCTTCGGCAAAGT
GAAGATTGGAGAACATCAATTGACAGGCCATAAAGTGGCAGTTAGGATCTTAAATAGACAGAAGATTCGC
AGTTTAGATGTTGTTGGAAAAATAAAACGAGAAATTCAAAATCTTAAACTCTTTCGTCATCCTCATATTA
TCAAACTCTACCAAGTGATCAGCACTCCAACAGACTTTTTTATGGTAATGGAATATGTGTCTGGAGGTGA
ATTGTTCGACTACATCTGTAAACACGGGAGGGTTGAAGAGGTGGAAGCTCGCCGGCTCTTCCAGCAGATT
CTGTCTGCCGTGGACTACTGTCACAGGCACATGGTTGTCCACAGGGACCTGAAGCCAGAGAACGTGTTGC
TGGACGCCCAGATGAATGCTAAGATAGCTGACTTCGGACTCTCTAATATGATGTCAGATGGTGAATTTCT
ACGAACTAGCTGTGGATCGCCAAATTATGCAGCACCGGAGGTCATCTCAGGAAGGCTGTATGCGGGTCCT
GAGGTTGATATCTGGAGCTGTGGTGTTATCCTGTATGCCCTTCTCTGTGGCACCCTCCCGTTCGACGATG
AGCACGTGCCTACGCTCTTTAAGAAGATCCGAGGGGGTGTGTTCTACATCCCGGAGTATCTCAACCGTTC
TATTGCCACTCTGCTGATGCACATGCTGCAGGTGGACCCCTTGAAGCGAGCAACTATCAAAGACATACGA
GAGCATGAATGGTTTAAACAGGATTTGCCCAGTTACCTCTTTCCTGAAGACCCCTCCTATGATGCTAACG
TCATTGATGATGAGGCTGTGAAAGAAGTATGTGAAAAATTTGAGTGTACAGAATCAGAAGTGATGAACAG
TTTATACAGTGGTGACCCTCAAGACCAGCTCGCAGTGGCTTATCATCTCATCATTGACAATCGGAGAATA
ATGAACCAAGCCAGTGAGTTCTACCTCGCCTCCAGTCCTCCAACGGGTTCCTTCATGGACGATAGTGCCA
TGCATATTCCCCCCGGCCTGAAACCACATCCTGAAAGGATGCCACCTCTCATAGCAGACAGCCCCAAAGC
ACGCTGTCCACTGGATGCACTCAACACAACTAAGCCCAAATCTTTAGCTGTGAAAAAAGCCAAGTGGCAC
CTTGGGATCCGAAGCCAGAGCAAACCATACGACATTATGGCGGAGGTGTACCGAGCTATGAAGCAGCTGG
ACTTTGAATGGAAGGTAGTGAATGCATACCATCTTCGAGTAAGAAGAAAAAACCCAGTGACTGGCAATTA
CGTGAAAATGAGCTTACAGCTTTACCTGGTTGACAATCGGAGCTATCTTCTAGACTTTAAAAGCATCGAT
GATGAGGTGGTGGAGCAGAGGTCTGGTTCTTCAACACCTCAGCGCTCCTGTTCTGCTGCCGGCCTCCACA
GACCTCGGTCAAGTGTCGATTCCAGCACAGCCGAGAACCATTCACTGTCTGGCTCTCTCACTGGTTCTTT
GACTGGCAGCACTTTGTCCTCCGCTTCCCCGCGCCTGGGCAGTCATACCATGGATTTTTTTGAAATGTGC
GCCAGTCTTATCACTGCTTTAGCCCGTTGATAACCCACCACCGGTCTCTGTCTTTCTGTTACCGCACTGT
GAAATCACATACACTCTTCAAATTATTACCGCACTCTCGGGTACCACAGGCTCTGCAATAGAAGTTATGT
GAACATTCCCAGGTGACATGCAGTGCTGCTGGAAACACAGAAATCTGGCCTTCTGTTTACTTTTAGAACT
CTGTAACTCTGCTGTGCCTATGATAGGTATCAATAGCTAGGAACGGCTGAGTGCTGGTGAAGCTTGTTAA
CTTACACCCGTGAATTCCGCCCCCCCCCCCTAACGTTACTGGCCGAAGCCGCTTGGAATAAGGCCGGTGT
GCGTTTGTCTATATGTTATTTTCCACCATATTGCCGTCTTTTGGCAATGTGAGGGCCCGGAAACCTGGCC
CTGTCTTCTTGACGAGCATTCCTAGGGGTCTTTCCCCTCTCGCCAAAGGAATGCAAGGTCTGTTGAATGT
CGTGAAGGAAGCAGTTCCTCTGGAAGCTTCTTGAAGACAAACAACGTCTGTAGCGACCCTTTGCAGGCAG
CGGAACCCCCCACCTGGCGACAGGTGCCTCTGCGGCCAAAAGCCACGTGTATAAGATACACCTGCAAAGG
CGGCACAACCCCAGTGCCACGTTGTGAGTTGGATAGTTGTGGAAAGAGTCAAATGGCTCTCCTCAAGCGT
ATTCAACAAGGGGCTGAAGGATGCCCAGAAGGTACCCCATTGTATGGGATCTGATCTGGGGCCTCGGTGC
ACATGCTTTACATGTGTTTAGTCGAGGTTAAAAAAACGTCTAGGCCCCCCGAACCACGGGGACGTGGTTT
TCCTTTGAAAAACACGATGATAATATGGCCACAACCATGGTGAGCAAGGGCGAGGAGCTGTTCACCGGGG
TGGTGCCCATCCTGGTCGAGCTGGACGGCGACGTAAACGGCCACAAGTTCAGCGTGTCTGGCGAGGGCGA
GGGCGATGCCACCTACGGCAAGCTGACCCTGAAGTTCATCTGCACCACCGGCAAGCTGCCCGTGCCCTGG
CCCACCCTCGTGACCACCCTGACCTACGGCGTGCAGTGCTTCAGCCGCTACCCCGACCACATGAAGCAGC
ACGACTTCTTCAAGTCCGCCATGCCCGAAGGCTACGTCCAGGAGCGCACCATCTTCTTCAAGGACGACGG
CAACTACAAGACCCGCGCCGAGGTGAAGTTCGAGGGCGACACCCTGGTGAACCGCATCGAGCTGAAGGGC
ATCGACTTCAAGGAGGACGGCAACATCCTGGGGCACAAGCTGGAGTACAACTACAACAGCCACAACGTCT
ATATCATGGCCGACAAGCAGAAGAACGGCATCAAGGCGAACTTCAAGATCCGCCACAACATCGAGGACGG
CAGCGTGCAGCTCGCCGACCACTACCAGCAGAACACCCCCATCGGCGACGGCCCCGTGCTGCTGCCCGAC
AACCACTACCTGAGCACCCAGTCCGCCCTGAGCAAAGACCCCAACGAGAAGCGCGATCACATGGTCCTGC
TGGAGTTCGTGACCGCCGCCGGGATCACTCTCGGCATGGACGAGCTGTACAAGTAATGAATTAATTAAGA
ATTATCAAGCTTATCGATACCGTCGACCTGCAGCCAAGCTTATCGATAAAATAAAAGATTTTATTTAGTC
TCCAGAAAAAGGGGGGAATGAAAGACCCCACCTGTAGGTTTGGCAAGCTAGCTTAAGTAACGCCATTTTG
CAAGGCATGGAAAATACATAACTGAGAATAGAGAAGTTCAGATCAAGGTTAGGAACAGAGAGACAGCAGA
ATATGGGCCAAACAGGATATCTGTGGTAAGCAGTTCCTGCCCCGGCTCAGGGCCAAGAACAGATGGTCCC
CAGATGCGGTCCCGCCCTCAGCAGTTTCTAGAGAACCATCAGATGTTTCCAGGGTGCCCCAAGGACCTGA
AATGACCCTGTGCCTTATTTGAACTAACCAATCAGTTCGCTTCTCGCTTCTGTTCGCGCGCTTCTGCTCC
CCGAGCTCAATAAAAGAGCCCACAACCCCTCACTCGGCGCGCCAGTCCTCCGATAGACTGCGTCGCCCGG
GTACCCGTGTATCCAATAAACCCTCTTGCAGTTGCATCCGACTTGTGGTCTCGCTGTTCCTTGGGAGGGT
CTCCTCTGAGTGATTGACTACCCGTCAGCGGGGGTCTTTCATGGGTAACAGTTTCTTGAAGTTGGAGAAC
AACATTCTGAGGGTAGGAGTCGAATATTAAGTAATCCTGACTCAATTAGCCACTGTTTTGAATCCACATA
CTCCAATACTCCTGAAATAGTTCATTATGGACAGCGCAGAAAGAGCTGGGGAGAATTGTGAAATTGTTAT
CCGCTCACAATTCCACACAACATACGAGCCGGAAGCATAAAGTGTAAAGCCTGGGGTGCCTAATGAGTGA
GCTAACTCACATTAATTGCGTTGCGCTCACTGCCCGCTTTCCAGTCGGGAAACCTGTCGTGCCAGCTGCA
TTAATGAATCGGCCAACGCGCGGGGAGAGGCGGTTTGCGTATTGGGCGCTCTTCCGCTTCCTCGCTCACT
GACTCGCTGCGCTCGGTCGTTCGGCTGCGGCGAGCGGTATCAGCTCACTCAAAGGCGGTAATACGGTTAT
CCACAGAATCAGGGGATAACGCAGGAAAGAACATGTGAGCAAAAGGCCAGCAAAAGGCCAGGAACCGTAA
AAAGGCCGCGTTGCTGGCGTTTTTCCATAGGCTCCGCCCCCCTGACGAGCATCACAAAAATCGACGCTCA
AGTCAGAGGTGGCGAAACCCGACAGGACTATAAAGATACCAGGCGTTTCCCCCTGGAAGCTCCCTCGTGC
GCTCTCCTGTTCCGACCCTGCCGCTTACCGGATACCTGTCCGCCTTTCTCCCTTCGGGAAGCGTGGCGCT
TTCTCATAGCTCACGCTGTAGGTATCTCAGTTCGGTGTAGGTCGTTCGCTCCAAGCTGGGCTGTGTGCAC
GAACCCCCCGTTCAGCCCGACCGCTGCGCCTTATCCGGTAACTATCGTCTTGAGTCCAACCCGGTAAGAC
ACGACTTATCGCCACTGGCAGCAGCCACTGGTAACAGGATTAGCAGAGCGAGGTATGTAGGCGGTGCTAC
AGAGTTCTTGAAGTGGTGGCCTAACTACGGCTACACTAGAAGAACAGTATTTGGTATCTGCGCTCTGCTG
AAGCCAGTTACCTTCGGAAAAAGAGTTGGTAGCTCTTGATCCGGCAAACAAACCACCGCTGGTAGCGGTG
GTTTTTTTGTTTGCAAGCAGCAGATTACGCGCAGAAAAAAAGGATCTCAAGAAGATCCTTTGATCTTTTC
TACGGGGTCTGACGCTCAGTGGAACGAAAACTCACGTTAAGGGATTTTGGTCATGAGATTATCAAAAAGG
ATCTTCACCTAGATCCTTTTAAATTAAAAATGAAGTTTTAAATCAATCTAAAGTATATATGAGTAAACTT
GGTCTGACAGTTACCAATGCTTAATCAGTGAGGCACCTATCTCAGCGATCTGTCTATTTCGTTCATCCAT
AGTTGCCTGACTCCCCGTCGTGTAGATAACTACGATACGGGAGGGCTTACCATCTGGCCCCAGTGCTGCA
ATGATACCGCGAGACCCACGCTCACCGGCTCCAGATTTATCAGCAATAAACCAGCCAGCCGGAAGGGCCG
AGCGCAGAAGTGGTCCTGCAACTTTATCCGCCTCCATCCAGTCTATTAATTGTTGCCGGGAAGCTAGAGT
AAGTAGTTCGCCAGTTAATAGTTTGCGCAACGTTGTTGCCATTGCTACAGGCATCGTGGTGTCACGCTCG
TCGTTTGGTATGGCTTCATTCAGCTCCGGTTCCCAACGATCAAGGCGAGTTACATGATCCCCCATGTTGT
GCAAAAAAGCGGTTAGCTCCTTCGGTCCTCCGATCGTTGTCAGAAGTAAGTTGGCCGCAGTGTTATCACT
CATGGTTATGGCAGCACTGCATAATTCTCTTACTGTCATGCCATCCGTAAGATGCTTTTCTGTGACTGGT
GAGTACTCAACCAAGTCATTCTGAGAATAGTGTATGCGGCGACCGAGTTGCTCTTGCCCGGCGTCAATAC
GGGATAATACCGCGCCACATAGCAGAACTTTAAAAGTGCTCATCATTGGAAAACGTTCTTCGGGGCGAAA
ACTCTCAAGGATCTTACCGCTGTTGAGATCCAGTTCGATGTAACCCACTCGTGCACCCAACTGATCTTCA
GCATCTTTTACTTTCACCAGCGTTTCTGGGTGAGCAAAAACAGGAAGGCAAAATGCCGCAAAAAAGGGAA
TAAGGGCGACACGGAAATGTTGAATACTCATACTCTTCCTTTTTCAATATTATTGAAGCATTTATCAGGG
TTATTGTCTCATGAGCGGATACATATTTGAATGTATTTAGAAAAATAAACAAATAGGGGTTCCGCGCACA
TTTCCCCGAAAAGTGCCACCTGACGTCTAAGAAACCATTATTATCATGACATTAACCTATAAAAATAGGC
GTATCACGAGGCCCTTTCGTCTCGCGCGTTTCGGTGATGACGGTGAAAACCTCTGACACATGCAGCTCCC
GGAGACGGTCACAGCTTGTCTGTAAGCGGATGCCGGGAGCAGACAAGCCCGTCAGGGCGCGTCAGCGGGT
GTTGGCGGGTGTCGGGGCTGGCTTAACTATGCGGCATCAGAGCAGATTGTACTGAGAGTGCACCATATGC
GGTGTGAAATACCGCACAGATGCGTAAGGAGAAAATACCGCATCAGGCGCCATTCGCCATTCAGGCTGCG
CAACTGTTGGGAAGGGCGATCGGTGCGGGCCTCTTCGCTATTACGCCAGCTGGCGAAAGGGGGATGTGCT
GCAAGGCGATTAAGTTGGGTAACGCCAGGGTTTTCCCAGTCACGACGTTGTAAAACGACGGCGCAAGGAA
TGGTGCATGCAAGGAGATGGCGCCCAACAGTCCCCCGGCCACGGGGCCTGCCACCATACCCACGCCGAAA
CAAGCGCTCATGAGCCCGAAGTGGCGAGCCCGATCTTCCCCATCGGTGATGTCGGCGATATAGGCGCCAG
CAACCGCACCTGTGGCGCCGGTGATGCCGGCCACGATGCGTCCGGCGTAGAGGCGATTAGTCCAATTTGT
TAAAGACAGGATATCAGTGGTCCAGGCTCTAGTTTTGACTCAACAATATCACCAGCTGAAGCCTATAGAG
TACGAGCCATAGATAAAATAAAAGATTTTATTTAGTCTCCAGAAAAAGGGGGGAATGAAAGACCCCACCT
GTAGGTTTGGCAAGCTAGCTTAAGTAACGCCATTTTGCAAGGCATGGAAAATACATAACTGAGAATAGAG
AAGTTCAGATCAAGGTTAGGAACAGAGAGACAGCAGAATATGGGCCAAACAGGATATCTGTGGTAAGCAG
TTCCTGCCCCGGCTCAGGGCCAAGAACAGATGGTCCCCAGATGCGGTCCCGCCCTCAGCAGTTTCTAGAG
AACCATCAGATGTTTCCAGGGTGCCCCAAGGACCTGAAATGACCCTGTGCCTTATTTGAACTAACCAATC
AGTTCGCTTCTCGCTTCTGTTCGCGCGCTTCTGCTCCCCGAGCTCAATAAAAGAGCCCACAACCCCTCAC
TCGGCGCGCCAGTCCTCCGATAGACTGCGTCGCCCGGGTACCCGTATTCCCAATAAAGCCTCTTGCTGTT
TGCATCCGAATCGTGGACTCGCTGATCCTTGGGAGGGTCTCCTCAGATTGATTGACTGCCCACCTCGGGG
GTCTTTCATTTGGAGGTTCCACCGAGATTTGGAGACCCCTGCCCAGGGACCACCGACCCCCCCGCCGGGA
GGTAAGCTGGCCAGCGGTCGTTTCGTGTCTGTCTCTGTCTTTGTGCGTGTTTGTGCCGGCATCTAATGTT
TGCGCCTGCGTCTGTACTAGTTAGCTAACTAGCTCTGTATCTGGCGGACCCGTGGTGGAACTGACGAGTT
CTGAACACCCGGCCGCAACCCTGGGAGACGTCCCAGGGACTTTGGGGGCCGTTTTTGTGGCCCGACCTGA
GGAAGGGAGTCGATGTGGAATCCGACCCCGTCAGGATATGTGGTTCTGGTAGGAGACGAGAACCTAAAAC
AGTTCCCGCCTCCGTCTGAATTTTTGCTTTCGGTTTGGAACCGAAGCCGCGCGTCTTGTCTGCTGCAGCG
CTGCAGCATCGTTCTGTGTTGTCTCTGTCTGACTGTGTTTCTGTATTTGTCTGAAAATTAGGGCCAGACT
GTTACC
