>Addgene plasmid #27296 | pMIGR AMPK KD | addgene partial sequence | sequence record 70349 | pLXSN5 5'-CCCTTGAACCTCCTCGTTCGACC-3'
CCTCACTCCTTCTCTAGGCGCCGGAATTAGATCTCTCGAGGTTAACGAATTCGCCATGGAGCAGAAGCTT
ATCTCCGAGGAGGACCTCGGTGGCGGCGAGAAGCAGAAGCACGACGGGCGTGTGAAGATCGGACACTACG
TGCTGGGGGACACCCTGGGCGTCGGCACCTTCGGCAAAGTGAAGATTGGAGAACATCAATTGACAGGCCA
TAAAGTGGCAGTTAGGATCTTAAATAGACAGAAGATTCGCAGTTTAGATGTTGTTGGAAAAATAAAACGA
GAAATTCAAAATCTTAAACTCTTTCGTCATCCTCATATTATCAAACTCTACCAAGTGATCAGCACTCCAA
CAGACTTTTTTATGGTAATGGAATATGTGTCTGGAGGTGAATTGTTCGACTACATCTGTAAACACGGGAG
GGTTGAAGAGGTGGAAGCTCGCCGGCTCTTCCAGCAGATTCTGTCTGCCGTGGACTACTGTCACAGGCAC
ATGGTTGTCCACAGGGACCTGAAGCCAGAGAACGTGTTGCTGGACGCCCAGATGAATGCTAAGATAGCTG
ACTTCGGACTCTCTAATATGATGTCAGATGGTGAATTTCTACGAACTAGCTGTGGATCGCCAAATTATGC
AGCACCGGAGGTCATCTCAGGAAGGCTGTATGCGGGTCCTGAGGTTGATATCTGGAGCTGTGGTGTTATC
CTGTATGCCCTTCTCTGTGGCACCCTCCCGTTCGACGATGAGCACGTGCCTACGCTCTTTAAGAAGATCC
GAGGGGGTGTGTTCTACATCCCGGAGTATCTCAACCGTTCTATTGCCACTCTGCTGATGCACATGCTGCA
GGTGGACCCCTTGAAGCGAGCAACTATCAAAGACATACGAGAGCATGAATGGTTTAAACAGGATTTGCCC
AGTTACCTCTTTCCTGAAGACC
