>Addgene plasmid #27296 | pMIGR AMPK KD | addgene partial sequence | sequence record 70350 | IRES-F 5'-TGGCTCTCCTCAAGCGTATT-3'
GTACCCCATTGTATGGGATCTGATCTGGGGCCTCGGTGCACATGCTTTACATGTGTTTAGTCGAGGTTAA
AAAAACGTCTAGGCCCCCCGAACCACGGGGACGTGGTTTTCCTTTGAAAAACACGATGATAATATGGCCA
CAACCATGGTGAGCAAGGGCGAGGAGCTGTTCACCGGGGTGGTGCCCATCCTGGTCGAGCTGGACGGCGA
CGTAAACGGCCACAAGTTCAGCGTGTCTGGCGAGGGCGAGGGCGATGCCACCTACGGCAAGCTGACCCTG
AAGTTCATCTGCACCACCGGCAAGCTGCCCGTGCCCTGGCCCACCCTCGTGACCACCCTGACCTACGGCG
TGCAGTGCTTCAGCCGCTACCCCGACCACATGAAGCAGCACGACTTCTTCAAGTCCGCCATGCCCGAAGG
CTACGTCCAGGAGCGCACCATCTTCTTCAAGGACGACGGCAACTACAAGACCCGCGCCGAGGTGAAGTTC
GAGGGCGACACCCTGGTGAACCGCATCGAGCTGAAGGGCATCGACTTCAAGGAGGACGGCAACATCCTGG
GGCACAAGCTGGAGTACAACTACAACAGCCACAACGTCTATATCATGGCCGACAAGCAGAAGAACGGCAT
CAAGGCGAACTTCAAGATCCGCCACAACATCGAGGACGGCAGCGTGCAGCTCGCCGACCACTACCAGCAG
AACACCCCCATCGGCGACGGCCCCGTGCTGCTGCCCGACAACCACTACCTGAGCACCCAGTCCGCCCTGA
GCAAAGACCCCAACGAGAAGCGCGATCACATGGTCCTGCTGGAGTTCGTGACCGCCGCCGGGATCACTCT
CGGCATGGACGAGCTGTACAAGTAATGAATTAATTAAGAATTATCAAGCTTATCGATACCGTCGACCTGC
AGCCAAGCTTATCGATAA
